Addgene plasmid #90262: pSL12 - Brr2 del422 Q904E
Purpose: protein expression
Depositing lab: Christine Guthrie. Depositing organization: University of California, San Francisco (UCSF). Publication: Retinitis Pigmentosa Mutations in Bad Response to Refrigeration 2 (Brr2) Impair ATPase and Helicase Activity. Ledoux S, Guthrie C. J Biol Chem. 2016 Jun 3;291(23):11954-65. doi: 10.1074/jbc.M115.710848. Epub 2016 Apr 12. PubMed 27072132.
Backbone
  Vector backbone: pRS313
  Backbone size w/o insert (bp): 4957
  Vector type: Yeast Expression
  Selectable markers: HIS3
Growth in bacteria
  Bacterial resistance: Ampicillin, 100 μg/mL
  Growth temperature: 37°C
  Growth strain: DH5alpha
  Copy number: Unknown
Gene/Insert
  Gene/Insert name: BRR2 (alt names: RSS1; SLT22)
  Species: S. cerevisiae (budding yeast)
  Insert size (bp): 5226
  Mutation: deleted first 422 amino acids and amino acid Q904E
  Tag / fusion protein: TAP (C terminal on insert)
Terms and licenses: Academic/Nonprofit Terms; Industry Terms: Not Available to Industry
Depositor comments: Ledoux and Guthrie, JBC, 2017
How to cite: pSL12 - Brr2 del422 Q904E was a gift from Christine Guthrie (Addgene plasmid # 90262 ; http://n2t.net/addgene:90262 ; RRID:Addgene_90262)
