[The description below was written by a language model from this plasmid's Addgene catalogue record and pLannotate feature annotations shown in this document.]
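Description:
pSL12 - Brr2 del422 Q904E is a yeast expression plasmid built on the pRS313 shuttle backbone, designed to produce a truncated, mutant form of the Saccharomyces cerevisiae spliceosomal RNA helicase Brr2 (also called Rss1 or Slt22). In yeast it is maintained as a stable, low-copy centromeric plasmid through its CEN6/ARS element and is selected by histidine prototrophy via the HIS3 marker with its native promoter. In E. coli it replicates from a ColE1/pUC-type origin and confers ampicillin resistance through β-lactamase. Remnants of the pBluescript-derived cloning region (lacZα fragment, lac promoter and operator, T3 and T7 promoters, split multiple cloning site) and an f1 origin are also present as backbone carry-over.

The expression cassette places the BRR2 coding fragment directly downstream of the strong constitutive GAP (TDH3) promoter. According to the record, the first 422 amino acids of Brr2 are deleted and the protein carries a Q904E substitution. The open reading frame is followed by a C-terminal TAP tag, annotated as a calmodulin-binding peptide followed by two IgG-binding units of Staphylococcus aureus protein A, which allows sequential affinity purification on IgG and calmodulin resins. No transcription terminator is annotated after the tag.

The stated purpose is protein expression, and the associated study examined how retinitis pigmentosa-linked mutations in Brr2 affect its ATPase and helicase activities. This suggests the plasmid serves to overexpress and purify the mutant helicase from yeast for biochemical assays, although the record does not explicitly state whether Q904E is itself one of the disease-related alleles.
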