Features (pLannotate 1.2.2; 25 found; start..end, strand, type, name):
      1..644     +  promoter       GAP promoter: S. cerevisiae TDH3; promoter for glyceraldehyde-3-phosphate dehydrogenase
    646..5880    +  CDS            BRR2 (fragment): BRR2_YEAST - Also known as RSS1, SNU246. Experimental evidence at protein level: Swiss-Prot protein existence level 1. RNA helicase that plays an essential role in pre-mRNA splicing as component of the U5 snRNP and U4/U6-U5 tri-snRNP complexes. Involved in spliceosome assembly, activation and disassembly. Mediates changes in the dynamic network of RNA-RNA interactions in the spliceosome. Catalyzes the ATP-dependent unwinding of U4/U6 RNA duplices, an essential step in the assembly of a catalytically active spliceosome. From Saccharomyces cerevisiae (strain ATCC 204508 / S288c) (Baker's yeast).
   5906..5976    +  CDS            CBP (fragment): calmodulin-binding peptide derived from skeletal muscle myosin light chain kinase; binds calmodulin with nanomolar affinity in the presence of calcium
   6064..6237    +  CDS            ProtA: IgG-binding unit of Staphylococcus aureus protein A
   6241..6411    +  CDS            ProtA: IgG-binding unit of Staphylococcus aureus protein A
   6444..6498    -  misc_feature   MCS (fragment): pBluescript multiple cloning site
   6518..6536    -  promoter       T7 promoter: promoter for bacteriophage T7 RNA polymerase
   6544..6699    +  CDS            lacZα (fragment): LacZα fragment of β-galactosidase; lacZ fragment
   6703..7131    +  rep_origin     f1 ori (sequence partly withheld): f1 bacteriophage origin of replication; arrow indicates direction of (+) strand synthesis
   7159..7210    -  misc_feature   bom (fragment): basis of mobility region from pBR322
   7418..8080    -  CDS            HIS3: imidazoleglycerol-phosphate dehydratase, required for histidine biosynthesis; S. cerevisiae HIS3; yeast auxotrophic marker
   8081..8268    -  promoter       HIS3 promoter: S. cerevisiae HIS3
   8318..8398    +  CDS            MRM1 (fragment): MRM1_YEAST - Also known as PET56 From Saccharomyces cerevisiae (strain ATCC 204508 / S288c) (Baker's yeast).
   8399..8448    -  misc_feature   bom (fragment): basis of mobility region from pBR322
   8550..8585    -  CDS            rop (fragment): Rop protein, which maintains plasmids at low copy number; rop
   8660..9163    +  misc_feature   CEN/ARS: S. cerevisiae CEN6 centromere fused to an autonomously replicating sequence
   9193..9297    +  promoter       AmpR promoter: bla
   9298..10158   +  CDS            AmpR: β-lactamase; bla; confers resistance to ampicillin, carbenicillin, and related antibiotics
  10329..10917   +  rep_origin     ori: high-copy-number ColE1/pMB1/pBR322/pUC origin of replication
  11100..11192   +  CDS            lacI (fragment): lac repressor; lacI; The lac repressor binds to the lac operator to inhibit transcription in E. coli. This inhibition can be relieved by adding lactose or isopropyl-β-D-thiogalactopyranoside (IPTG).
  11205..11226   +  protein_bind   CAP binding site: CAP binding activates transcription in the presence of cAMP. E. coli catabolite activator protein
  11241..11271   +  promoter       lac promoter: promoter for the E. coli lac operon
  11275..11297   +  protein_bind   lac operator (fragment): The lac repressor binds to the lac operator to inhibit transcription in E. coli. This inhibition can be relieved by adding lactose or isopropyl-β-D-thiogalactopyranoside (IPTG). lac repressor encoded by lacI
  11340..11358   +  promoter       T3 promoter: promoter for bacteriophage T3 RNA polymerase
  11371..11394   +  misc_feature   MCS (fragment): pBluescript multiple cloning site
>Addgene plasmid #90262 | pSL12 - Brr2 del422 Q904E | addgene full sequence | sequence record 178362 | Addgene NGS Result
TCATTATCAATACTGCCATTTCAAAGAATACGTAAATAATTAATAGTAGTGATTTTCCTAACTTTATTTA
GTCAAAAAATTAGCCTTTTAATTCTGCTGTAACCCGTACATGCCCAAAATAGGGGGCGGGTTACACAGAA
TATATAACATCGTAGGTGTCTGGGTGAACAGTTTATTCCTGGCATCCACTAAATATAATGGAGCCCGCTT
TTTAAGCTGGCATCCAGAAAAAAAAAGAATCCCAGCACCAAAATATTGTTTTCTTCACCAACCATCAGTT
CATAGGTCCATTCTCTTAGCGCAACTACAGAGAACAGGGGCACAAACAGGCAAAAAACGGGCACAACCTC
AATGGAGTGATGCAACCTGCCTGGAGTAAATGATGACACAAGGCAATTGACCCACGCATGTATCTATCTC
ATTTTCTTACACCTTCTATTACCTTCTGCTCTCTCTGATTCGGAAAAAGCTGAAAAAAAAGGTTGAAACC
AGTTCCCTGAAATTACTCCCCTACTTGACTAATAAGTATATAAAGACGGTAGGTATTGATTGTAATTCTG
TAAATCTATTTCTTAAACTTCTTAAATTCTACTTTTATAGTTAGTCTTTTTTTTAGTTTTAAAACACCAA
GAACTTAGTTTCGACTCTAGAATGGCAATACCGCCCGTCATAGATTTGGAAAAGATTAAATTCGACGAAA
GTTCTAAATTAATGACCGTGACAAAAGTATCCCTACCGGAAGGATCATTCAAAAGGGTGAAACCACAATA
TGACGAAATACATATTCCAGCTCCTAGCAAACCTGTTATTGATTATGAGTTGAAAGAAATTACTTCTCTA
CCAGATTGGTGTCAGGAGGCGTTTCCTTCATCGGAAACAACGTCCTTAAACCCTATACAATCAAAGGTTT
TTCACGCAGCATTTGAAGGTGATTCAAACATGCTAATATGTGCACCCACTGGTTCAGGTAAGACGAATAT
CGCGTTATTGACGGTATTGAAAGCCTTATCCCATCATTATAACCCGAAAACTAAGAAATTAAACCTTTCT
GCATTTAAAATTGTTTATATAGCACCCTTGAAAGCCTTAGTACAGGAACAAGTCCGAGAATTTCAAAGGA
GGTTGGCTTTTCTAGGTATAAAAGTCGCTGAATTGACTGGTGATTCTAGGCTTAGTAGAAAGCAAATTGA
CGAGACGCAGGTTTTGGTGTCTACGCCAGAGAAATGGGACATAACTACTAGAAATTCAAATAATTTGGCC
ATCGTAGAACTTGTTCGTTTGTTGATTATAGATGAAATACATTTGTTACATGATGACAGGGGACCAGTAT
TGGAAAGCATCGTGGCTAGGACATTTTGGGCTTCCAAATATGGCCAGGAATACCCCAGAATAATAGGCCT
TTCTGCCACCTTACCAAATTATGAGGATGTCGGTAGGTTTTTAAGAGTTCCGAAGGAAGGATTGTTTTAT
TTTGACTCCTCATTTAGACCGTGTCCTCTATCTCAACAGTTTTGTGGCATTAAGGAACGGAACTCCTTGA
AAAAGCTGAAGGCTATGAATGATGCTTGTTATGAAAAGGTATTGGAATCCATCAATGAAGGTAATCAAAT
AATCGTGTTTGTTCATTCTCGAAAAGAAACATCACGAACAGCAACATGGTTGAAAAATAAATTTGCTGAA
GAGAACATTACTCATAAATTAACCAAAAATGATGCAGGATCGAAGCAGATTTTAAAGACAGAAGCAGCCA
ACGTACTCGATCCAAGTCTACGAAAGTTGATTGAAAGCGGTATAGGGACGCATCACGCAGGGCTGACCAG
AAGTGACAGATCCTTATCTGAAGATTTATTTGCAGACGGGTTGTTGCAAGTATTGGTATGCACTGCGACG
TTAGCATGGGGTGTTAATCTACCTGCTCATACAGTGATTATAAAAGGAACAGATGTCTATTCACCTGAAA
AGGGGTCCTGGGAACAACTTTCTCCACAAGATGTACTTCAAATGTTAGGTAGAGCAGGCAGACCGAGATA
TGACACATTTGGCGAGGGTATTATAATAACAGACCAATCGAATGTTCAATATTATCTCTCGGTTTTAAAT
GAACAATTACCAATAGAATCGCAATTTGTTTCAAAATTAGTTGACAACTTAAATGCAGAAGTTGTCGCGG
GTAACATTAAGTGCAGGAATGATGCTGTGAATTGGTTGGCGTATACTTACCTATATGTCAGAATGTTAGC
TTCCCCTATGCTTTACAAAGTACCTGATATTTCAAGTGATGGGCAATTGAAAAAGTTTAGAGAAAGCTTA
GTCCATTCGGCCCTATGCATTTTAAAAGAACAAGAGTTGGTGTTATATGATGCTGAAAATGATGTAATTG
AGGCGACCGATCTAGGAAATATAGCGTCGTCATTTTACATAAATCATGCTTCCATGGATGTTTACAATAG
AGAGTTAGATGAACATACAACTCAGATTGATCTTTTTAGAATATTCTCAATGTCGGAAGAGTTTAAGTAC
GTATCGGTGAGATATGAAGAGAAAAGAGAACTAAAACAACTTCTAGAGAAAGCACCCATTCCTATCAGAG
AAGATATTGATGATCCTTTAGCAAAAGTGAATGTACTACTGCAGTCTTATTTTTCCCAGCTAAAGTTCGA
AGGTTTTGCACTTAATTCTGATATAGTGTTTATTCACCAAAATGCTGGTAGGTTATTGCGTGCTATGTTT
GAAATATGCTTGAAGAGAGGATGGGGACATCCCACACGGATGTTGTTAAATCTTTGCAAATCTGCCACAA
CTAAAATGTGGCCAACAAACTGTCCTTTAAGACAGTTTAAAACATGCCCTGTCGAAGTGATTAAAAGGCT
GGAAGCCTCTACAGTACCGTGGGGAGATTATCTACAGCTAGAAACACCTGCCGAAGTTGGTCGTGCAATC
AGATCTGAAAAATATGGAAAACAGGTTTACGATTTATTGAAAAGATTTCCCAAAATGTCCGTAACATGCA
ACGCTCAGCCAATTACCCGTAGCGTTATGAGGTTCAACATTGAAATAATAGCCGACTGGATATGGGATAT
GAATGTACACGGTTCCCTTGAACCTTTTTTGCTCATGCTAGAAGACACTGATGGTGATTCAATACTTTAT
TATGACGTACTATTCATCACTCCAGATATAGTTGGTCATGAATTTACCTTATCCTTTACTTATGAGTTAA
AGCAGCACAATCAAAATAACTTACCACCTAATTTCTTCCTTACTTTGATATCAGAAAATTGGTGGCACAG
TGAATTCGAGATTCCAGTTTCCTTCAATGGATTTAAACTTCCGAAAAAATTTCCTCCTCCTACTCCCCTT
CTGGAGAATATTAGTATTTCAACATCAGAGCTTGGCAATGATGATTTTTCCGAAGTATTTGAATTTAAAA
CTTTCAACAAGATTCAGAGCCAGGTCTTCGAGTCTCTCTACAATTCGAATGACTCGGTCTTTGTAGGTTC
AGGAAAGGGCACAGGTAAAACAGCTATGGCTGAATTAGCACTGTTAAATCATTGGAGACAGAATAAAGGA
AGAGCGGTTTATATCAATCCGTCTGGGGAAAAAATTGATTTTTTGCTATCTGATTGGAATAAAAGGTTCT
CTCATCTTGCTGGTGGTAAGATAATAAATAAGCTAGGAAATGATCCTTCACTAAATTTAAAATTATTAGC
AAAAAGCCATGTTCTCTTGGCTACCCCCGTGCAATTTGAGCTTTTGTCACGTCGTTGGAGACAAAGGAAG
AACATCCAAAGTTTAGAATTAATGATATATGATGACGCTCATGAGATTAGCCAAGGTGTTTACGGTGCTG
TGTATGAAACGCTAATTTCTAGAATGATATTTATAGCAACCCAACTTGAAAAGAAAATTCGATTTGTTTG
CCTTTCGAACTGTTTGGCAAATGCTCGTGATTTTGGTGAATGGGCTGGTATGACGAAGTCAAACATCTAC
AACTTTTCTCCAAGCGAAAGAATTGAGCCTCTTGAAATTAATATTCAGTCATTTAAAGATGTTGAGCACA
TATCATTCAATTTTTCGATGCTTCAAATGGCATTTGAAGCATCTGCTGCTGCAGCGGGAAATCGTAATTC
CAGTTCGGTGTTCTTACCATCTAGAAAGGATTGTATGGAAGTTGCGTCTGCATTTATGAAGTTTTCAAAA
GCAATTGAATGGGATATGTTGAACGTTGAAGAAGAGCAAATTGTACCATACATTGAAAAGTTAACAGATG
GTCATCTAAGAGCACCTTTAAAACACGGTGTTGGTATTTTGTATAAGGGGATGGCATCAAATGATGAAAG
AATTGTGAAAAGGTTATACGAATATGGTGCGGTATCGGTTTTACTCATTTCTAAGGATTGTTCTGCATTC
GCTTGTAAAACTGATGAAGTGATTATTTTAGGAACCAACCTTTATGATGGTGCAGAGCATAAATATATGC
CATATACCATAAATGAACTTCTAGAAATGGTGGGACTAGCTAGTGGTAACGATTCAATGGCAGGCAAGGT
TTTAATTTTGACAAGTCACAACATGAAGGCCTACTACAAAAAATTCTTAATTGAGCCTTTGCCTACTGAG
AGTTACCTACAGTATATTATTCATGATACTCTGAACAACGAGATAGCAAATTCTATTATACAAAGCAAAC
AAGATTGTGTTGACTGGTTTACATATTCGTATTTCTATCGTCGTATCCATGTGAATCCAAGCTATTATGG
CGTAAGGGATACGTCTCCACATGGAATTTCAGTTTTTTTGAGTAATTTAGTTGAAACTTGTTTGAATGAC
TTAGTTGAATCATCCTTCATTGAAATTGACGATACAGAAGCTGAAGTAACCGCAGAAGTTAATGGAGGAG
ATGATGAAGCAACTGAAATCATTTCTACCTTGAGCAACGGGCTAATTGCTTCTCACTATGGCGTATCATT
TTTTACTATTCAGTCATTCGTTTCTTCTTTATCGAATACGTCAACGCTCAAAAACATGCTGTATGTTCTT
TCAACAGCAGTAGAATTCGAAAGTGTTCCACTCAGAAAAGGAGACAGAGCATTACTTGTCAAATTAAGTA
AAAGACTACCATTGAGATTCCCTGAACACACCTCTTCTGGTTCGGTGAGCTTTAAAGTTTTCTTATTGTT
ACAAGCATATTTTTCACGTCTTGAATTACCTGTCGACTTTCAAAATGATTTAAAAGACATTCTAGAAAAG
GTTGTTCCACTAATTAACGTAGTGGTTGATATCCTTTCAGCAAACGGGTATTTGAATGCTACTACCGCCA
TGGATTTGGCGCAGATGTTGATTCAGGGTGTATGGGACGTTGATAATCCGTTGAGACAGATTCCACACTT
CAACAACAAAATTTTGGAAAAATGTAAAGAAATTAACGTCGAGACGGTCTATGATATAATGGCCCTTGAG
GATGAAGAGAGGGATGAAATTTTAACGCTTACTGATTCACAGCTTGCGCAGGTCGCCGCGTTTGTTAACA
ATTACCCCAACGTTGAACTTACTTATTCGTTGAATAATTCTGATTCGTTAATTTCAGGTGTAAAACAGAA
AATTACCATTCAATTGACAAGAGATGTTGAACCTGAGAACTTACAAGTAACATCTGAAAAGTATCCGTTT
GATAAGCTAGAAAGTTGGTGGTTGGTTTTAGGTGAAGTATCTAAAAAAGAGCTTTATGCGATCAAGAAAG
TTACTTTAAATAAAGAGACTCAGCAATATGAATTGGAATTTGACACTCCGACATCTGGTAAACATAACTT
AACAATTTGGTGTGTCTGTGATTCATATCTTGACGCAGATAAAGAGTTGTCCTTTGAAATAAATGTGAAA
CTCGAGGGATCCATGGAAAAGAGAAGATGGAAAAAGAATTTCATAGCCGTCTCAGCAGCCAACCGCTTTA
AGAAAATCTCATCCTCCGGGGCACTTGATTATGATATTCCAACTACTGCTAGCGAGAATTTGTATTTTCA
GGGTGAACTCAAAACCGCGGCTCTTGCGCAACACGATGAAGCCGTGGACAACAAATTCAACAAAGAACAA
CAAAACGCGTTCTATGAGATCTTACATTTACCTAACTTAAACGAAGAACAACGAAACGCCTTCATCCAAA
GTTTAAAAGATGACCCAAGCCAAAGCGCTAACCTTTTAGCAGAAGCTAAAAAGCTAAATGATGCTCAGGC
GCCGAAAGTAGACAACAAATTCAACAAAGAGCAACAAAACGCGTTCTATGAGATCTTACATTTACCTAAC
TTAAACGAAGAACAACGAAACGCCTTCATCCAAAGTTTAAAAGATGACCCAAGCCAAAGCGCTAACCTTT
TAGCAGAAGCTAAAAAGCTAAATGGTGCTCAGGCGCCGAAAGTAGACGCGAATTCCGCGGGGAAGTCAAC
CTGAAGCTTGATATCGAATTCCTGTAGCCCGGGGGATCCACTAGTTCTAGAGCGGCCGGGCCCGGTACCC
AATTCGCCCTATAGTGAGTCGTATTACGCGCGCTCACTGGCCGTCGTTTTACAACGTCGTGACTGGGAAA
ACCCTGGCGTTACCCAACTTAATCGCCTTGCAGCACATCCCCCTTTCGCCAGCTGGCGTAATAGCGAAGA
GGCCCGCACCGATCGCCCTTCCCAACAGTTGCGCAGCCTGAATGGCGAATGG
[124 nt withheld, positions 6703-6826]
C
[91 nt withheld, positions 6828-6918]
A
[49 nt withheld, positions 6920-6968]
CCTTTGACGTTGGAGTCCACGTTCTTT
[37 nt withheld, positions 6996-7032]
ACCCTATCTCGGTCTATTCTTTTGATTTATAAGGGATTTTGCCGATTTCGGCCTATTGGTTAAAAAATGA
GCTGATTTAACAAAAATTTAACGCGAATTTTAACAAAATATTAACGCTTACAATTTCCTGATGCGGTATT
TTCTCCTTACGCATCTGTGCGGTATTTCACACCGCATAGATCCGTCGAGTTCAAGAGAAAAAAAAAGAAA
AAGCAAAAAGAAAAAAGGAAAGCGCGCCTCGTTCAGAATGACACGTATAGAATGATGCATTACCTTGTCA
TCTTCAGTATCATACTGTTCGTATACATACTTACTGACATTCATAGGTATACATATATACACATGTATAT
ATATCGTATGCTGCAGCTTTAAATAATCGGTGTCACTACATAAGAACACCTTTGGTGGAGGGAACATCGT
TGGTACCATTGGGCGAGGTGGCTTCTCTTATGGCAACCGCAAGAGCCTTGAACGCACTCTCACTACGGTG
ATGATCATTCTTGCCTCGCAGACAATCAACGTGGAGGGTAATTCTGCTAGCCTCTGCAAAGCTTTCAAGA
AAATGCGGGATCATCTCGCAAGAGAGATCTCCTACTTTCTCCCTTTGCAAACCAAGTTCGACAACTGCGT
ACGGCCTGTTCGAAAGATCTACCACCGCTCTGGAAAGTGCCTCATCCAAAGGCGCAAATCCTGATCCAAA
CCTTTTTACTCCACGCACGGCCCCTAGGGCCTCTTTAAAAGCTTGACCGAGAGCAATCCCGCAGTCTTCA
GTGGTGTGATGGTCGTCTATGTGTAAGTCACCAATGCACTCAACGATTAGCGACCAGCCGGAATGCTTGG
CCAGAGCATGTATCATATGGTCCAGAAACCCTATACCTGTGTGGACGTTAATCACTTGCGATTGTGTGGC
CTGTTCTGCTACTGCTTCTGCCTCTTTTTCTGGGAAGATCGAGTGCTCTATCGCTAGGGGACCACCCTTT
AAAGAGATCGCAATCTGAATCTTGGTTTCATTTGTAATACGCTTTACTAGGGCTTTCTGCTCTGTCATCT
TTGCCTTCGTTTATCTTGCCTGCTCATTTTTTAGTATATTCTTCGAAGAAATCACATTACTTTATATAAT
GTATAATTCATTATGTGATAATGCCAATCGCTAAGAAAAAAAAAGAGTCATCCGCTAGGTGGAAAAAAAA
AAATGAAAATCATTACCGAGGCATAAAAAAATATAGAGTGTACTAGAGGAGGCCAAGAGTAATAGAAAAA
GAAAATTGCGGGAAAGGACTGTGTTATGACTTCCCTGACTAATGCCGTGTTCAAACGATACCTGGCAGTG
ACTCCTAGCGCTCACCAAGCTCTTAAAACGGGAATTTATGGTGCACTCTCAGTACAATCTGCTCTGATGC
CGCATAGTTAAGCCAGCCCCGACACCCGCCAACACCCGCTGACGCGCCCTGACGGGCTTGTCTGCTCCCG
GCATCCGCTTACAGACAAGCTGTGACCGTCTCCGGGAGCTGCATGTGTCAGAGGTTTTCACCGTCATCAC
CGAAACGCGCGAGACGAAAGGGCCTCGTGATACGCCTATTTTTATAGGTTAATGTCATGATAATAATGGT
TTCTTAGGGTCCTTTTCATCACGTGCTATAAAAATAATTATAATTTAAATTTTTTAATATAAATATATAA
ATTAAAAATAGAAAGTAAAAAAAGAAATTAAAGAAAAAATAGTTTTTGTTTTCCGAAGATGTAAAAGACT
CTAGGGGGATCGCCAACAAATACTACCTTTTATCTTGCTCTTCCTGCTCTCAGGTATTAATGCCGAATTG
TTTCATCTTGTCTGTGTAGAAGACCACACACGAAAATCCTGTGATTTTACATTTTACTTATCGTTAATCG
AATGTATATCTATTTAATCTGCTTTTCTTGTCTAATAAATATATATGTAAAGTACGCTTTTTGTTGAAAT
TTTTTAAACCTTTGTTTATTTTTTTTTCTTCATTCCGTAACTCTTCTACCTTCTTTATTTACTTTCTAAA
ATCCAAATACAAAACATAAAAATAAATAAACACAGAGTAAATTCCCAAATTATTCCATCATTAAAAGATA
CGAGGCGCGTGTAAGTTACAGGCAAGCGATCCGTCAGGTGGCACTTTTCGGGGAAATGTGCGCGGAACCC
CTATTTGTTTATTTTTCTAAATACATTCAAATATGTATCCGCTCATGAGACAATAACCCTGATAAATGCT
TCAATAATATTGAAAAAGGAAGAGTATGAGTATTCAACATTTCCGTGTCGCCCTTATTCCCTTTTTTGCG
GCATTTTGCCTTCCTGTTTTTGCTCACCCAGAAACGCTGGTGAAAGTAAAAGATGCTGAAGATCAGTTGG
GTGCACGAGTGGGTTACATCGAACTGGATCTCAACAGCGGTAAGATCCTTGAGAGTTTTCGCCCCGAAGA
ACGTTTTCCAATGATGAGCACTTTTAAAGTTCTGCTATGTGGCGCGGTATTATCCCGTATTGACGCCGGG
CAAGAGCAACTCGGTCGCCGCATACACTATTCTCAGAATGACTTGGTTGAGTACTCACCAGTCACAGAAA
AGCATCTTACGGATGGCATGACAGTAAGAGAATTATGCAGTGCTGCCATAACCATGAGTGATAACACTGC
GGCCAACTTACTTCTGACAACGATCGGAGGACCGAAGGAGCTAACCGCTTTTTTGCACAACATGGGGGAT
CATGTAACTCGCCTTGATCGTTGGGAACCGGAGCTGAATGAAGCCATACCAAACGACGAGCGTGACACCA
CGATGCCTGTAGCAATGGCAACAACGTTGCGCAAACTATTAACTGGCGAACTACTTACTCTAGCTTCCCG
GCAACAATTAATAGACTGGATGGAGGCGGATAAAGTTGCAGGACCACTTCTGCGCTCGGCCCTTCCGGCT
GGCTGGTTTATTGCTGATAAATCTGGAGCCGGTGAGCGTGGGTCTCGCGGTATCATTGCAGCACTGGGGC
CAGATGGTAAGCCCTCCCGTATCGTAGTTATCTACACGACGGGGAGTCAGGCAACTATGGATGAACGAAA
TAGACAGATCGCTGAGATAGGTGCCTCACTGATTAAGCATTGGTAACTGTCAGACCAAGTTTACTCATAT
ATACTTTAGATTGATTTAAAACTTCATTTTTAATTTAAAAGGATCTAGGTGAAGATCCTTTTTGATAATC
TCATGACCAAAATCCCTTAACGTGAGTTTTCGTTCCACTGAGCGTCAGACCCCGTAGAAAAGATCAAAGG
ATCTTCTTGAGATCCTTTTTTTCTGCGCGTAATCTGCTGCTTGCAAACAAAAAAACCACCGCTACCAGCG
GTGGTTTGTTTGCCGGATCAAGAGCTACCAACTCTTTTTCCGAAGGTAACTGGCTTCAGCAGAGCGCAGA
TACCAAATACTGTTCTTCTAGTGTAGCCGTAGTTAGGCCACCACTTCAAGAACTCTGTAGCACCGCCTAC
ATACCTCGCTCTGCTAATCCTGTTACCAGTGGCTGCTGCCAGTGGCGATAAGTCGTGTCTTACCGGGTTG
GACTCAAGACGATAGTTACCGGATAAGGCGCAGCGGTCGGGCTGAACGGGGGGTTCGTGCACACAGCCCA
GCTTGGAGCGAACGACCTACACCGAACTGAGATACCTACAGCGTGAGCTATGAGAAAGCGCCACGCTTCC
CGAAGGGAGAAAGGCGGACAGGTATCCGGTAAGCGGCAGGGTCGGAACAGGAGAGCGCACGAGGGAGCTT
CCAGGGGGAAACGCCTGGTATCTTTATAGTCCTGTCGGGTTTCGCCACCTCTGACTTGAGCGTCGATTTT
TGTGATGCTCGTCAGGGGGGCGGAGCCTATGGAAAAACGCCAGCAACGCGGCCTTTTTACGGTTCCTGGC
CTTTTGCTGGCCTTTTGCTCACATGTTCTTTCCTGCGTTATCCCCTGATTCTGTGGATAACCGTATTACC
GCCTTTGAGTGAGCTGATACCGCTCGCCGCAGCCGAACGACCGAGCGCAGCGAGTCAGTGAGCGAGGAAG
CGGAAGAGCGCCCAATACGCAAACCGCCTCTCCCCGCGCGTTGGCCGATTCATTAATGCAGCTGGCACGA
CAGGTTTCCCGACTGGAAAGCGGGCAGTGAGCGCAACGCAATTAATGTGAGTTAGCTCACTCATTAGGCA
CCCCAGGCTTTACACTTTATGCTTCCGGCTCGTATGTTGTGTGGAATTGTGAGCGGATAACAATTTCACA
CAGGAAACAGCTATGACCATGATTACGCCAAGCGCGCAATTAACCCTCACTAAAGGGAACAAAAGCTGGA
GCTCCACCGCGGTGGCGGCCGCGGCTGCAGGTCGAGTTTA
